>Addgene plasmid #218239 | pAAV-synmiR-4-mRuby-Pro-EGFP-8×9 | addgene full sequence | sequence record 494319 | Addgene NGS Result
TGAGTGATAACACTGCGGCCAACTTACTTCTGACAACGATCGGAGGACCGAAGGAGCTAACCGCTTTTTT
GCACAACATGGGGGATCATGTAACTCGCCTTGATCGTTGGGAACCGGAGCTGAATGAAGCCATACCAAAC
GACGAGCGTGACACCACGATGCCTGTAGCAATGGCAACAACGTTGCGCAAACTATTAACTGGCGAACTAC
TTACTCTAGCTTCCCGGCAACAATTAATAGACTGGATGGAGGCGGATAAAGTTGCAGGACCACTTCTGCG
CTCGGCCCTTCCGGCTGGCTGGTTTATTGCTGATAAATCTGGAGCCGGTGAGCGTGGGTCTCGCGGTATC
ATTGCAGCACTGGGGCCAGATGGTAAGCCCTCCCGTATCGTAGTTATCTACACGACGGGGAGTCAGGCAA
CTATGGATGAACGAAATAGACAGATCGCTGAGATAGGTGCCTCACTGATTAAGCATTGGTAACTGTCAGA
CCAAGTTTACTCATATATACTTTAGATTGATTTAAAACTTCATTTTTAATTTAAAAGGATCTAGGTGAAG
ATCCTTTTTGATAATCTCATGACCAAAATCCCTTAACGTGAGTTTTCGTTCCACTGAGCGTCAGACCCCG
TAGAAAAGATCAAAGGATCTTCTTGAGATCCTTTTTTTCTGCGCGTAATCTGCTGCTTGCAAACAAAAAA
ACCACCGCTACCAGCGGTGGTTTGTTTGCCGGATCAAGAGCTACCAACTCTTTTTCCGAAGGTAACTGGC
TTCAGCAGAGCGCAGATACCAAATACTGTTCTTCTAGTGTAGCCGTAGTTAGGCCACCACTTCAAGAACT
CTGTAGCACCGCCTACATACCTCGCTCTGCTAATCCTGTTACCAGTGGCTGCTGCCAGTGGCGATAAGTC
GTGTCTTACCGGGTTGGACTCAAGACGATAGTTACCGGATAAGGCGCAGCGGTCGGGCTGAACGGGGGGT
TCGTGCACACAGCCCAGCTTGGAGCGAACGACCTACACCGAACTGAGATACCTACAGCGTGAGCTATGAG
AAAGCGCCACGCTTCCCGAAGGGAGAAAGGCGGACAGGTATCCGGTAAGCGGCAGGGTCGGAACAGGAGA
GCGCACGAGGGAGCTTCCAGGGGGAAACGCCTGGTATCTTTATAGTCCTGTCGGGTTTCGCCACCTCTGA
CTTGAGCGTCGATTTTTGTGATGCTCGTCAGGGGGGCGGAGCCTATGGAAAAACGCCAGCAACGCGGCCT
TTTTACGGTTCCTGGCCTTTTGCTGGCCTTTTGCTCACATGTCCTGCAGGCAGCTGCGCGCTCGCTCGCT
CACTGAGGCCGCCCGGGCGTCGGGCGACCTTTGGTCGCCCGGCCTCAGTGAGCGAGCGAGCGCGCAGAGA
GGGAGTGGCCAACTCCATCACTAGGGGTTCCTGCGGCCGCACGCGTCACACAAAAAACCAACACACAGAT
CTAATGAAAATAAAGATCTTTTATTATTTCTTCCACAAGCCTGCAGGAAAAAGAAAGAGGATGAATGGTC
AGGAAAAGTGATTTAATTTATACCATTTTAATTCAGCTTTGTAAAAATGTATCAAAGAGATAGCAAGGTA
TTCAGTTTTAGTAAACAAGATAATTGCTCGAATTCTAGCCCCTTGAAGTCCGAGGCAGTAGGCATCGTAA
AGATCATGAAATTGAATACATCTGTGGCTTCACTATTCAATTTCATGATCTTTACGGCGCTCACTGTCAA
CAGCAATATACCTTCTCGAGCCTTCTGTTGGGTTAAGAAGTCGAAGTAATCCCAGCAAGTGTTTCCAAGA
TGTGCAGGCAACGATTCTGTAAAGTACTGAAGCCTCATTCAAACTTACCTGCTACTTATATAGCTCGTCC
ATGCCACCACCAAGGTTGCTGTATTTGGCAACTGCCACTTCTCTTTGCACTACGTAGGTTTCATTGTCAC
TCTCCTCGATCCTTTCCAGGCGGTGATCAACGGCATGGACACCGGGCATCTTGATGTTCCCGACGGTCTT
TTTTGACCTGTAAGTTGTCACGAAGTTGCAGTGCAGATGGCCACCACCATCAACTTTCAGTGCGATGTCA
GTGTATCCTCTCAGACCACCATCTGCTGGATACATCATCTCTGTATTAGGCTCCCAACCCTTGGTCTTCT
TCTGCATCACGGGACCATTGGAGGGAAAGTTTACCCCTCTGACCTTGACGTTGTAGACGAGCTCGCCATC
CTCAAGGCTGGTGTCCTGCGTGACGGTGACGACTCCACCATCTTCGTATCTCGTAACTCTTTCCCAAGTA
AAACCCTCAGGAAAGGACTGTTTAAAGAAATCAGGGATGTCGGCCGGGTACTTGATAAAGGTACGGCTGC
CATACATGAACGACGTGGCAAGAATGTCAAAGGCAAATGGCAGGGGTCCTCCCTCGATGACTTTGATCCT
CATGGTTTGCACTCCCTCGTACGGTCTGCCTTCTCCTTCACCTGTGCATTTGAATTGGTGGCCGTTGACC
GAACCTTCCATGACCACCTTCATACGCATATTTTCCTTGATCAGCTCTTCGCCCTTAGACACCATGGTGG
CGTCGACTCACGACACCTGTGTTCTGGCGGCAAACCCGTTGCGAAAAAGAACGTTCACGGCGACTACTGC
ACTTATATACGGTTCTCCCCCACCCTCGGGAAAAAGGCGGAGCCAGTACACGACATCACTTTCCCAGTTT
ACCCCGCGCCACCTTCTCTAGGCACCGGTTCAATTGCCGACCCCTCCCCCCAACTTCTCGGGGACTGTGG
GCGATGTGCGCTCTGCCCACTGACGGGCACCGGAGCCCTATGACTTGCATAGCTGCGTATGGCGTTACAT
AACTTACGGTAAATGGCCCGCCTGGCTGACCGCCCAACGACCCCCGCCCATTGACGTCAATAATGACGTA
TGTTCCCATAGTAACGCCAATAGGGACTTTCCATTGACGTCAATGGGTGGAGTATTTACGGTAAACTGCC
CACTTGGCAGTACATCAAGTGTATCATATGCCAAGTACGCCCCCTATTGACGTCAATGACGGTAAATGGC
CCGCCTGGCATTATGCCCAGTACATGACCTTATGGGACTTTCCTACTTGGCAGTACATCTACGTATTAGT
CATCGCTATTACCATGAATTGAGGGCGTCACCGCTAAGGCTCCGCCCCAGCCTGGGCTCCACAACCAATG
AAGGGTAATCTCGACAAAGAGCAAGGGGTGGGGCGCGGGCGCGCAGGTGCAGCAGCACACAGGCTGGTCG
GGAGGGCGGGGCGCGACGTCTGCCGTGCGGGGTCCCGGCATCGGTTGCGCGCGCGCTCCCTCCTCTCGGA
GAGAGGGCTGTGGTAAAACCCGTCCGGAAACCACTTAAGCTTCGCCACCATGGTGAGCAAGGGCGAGGAG
CTGTTCACCGGGGTGGTGCCCATCCTGGTCGAGCTGGACGGCGACGTAAACGGCCACAAGTTCAGCGTGT
CCGGCGAGGGCGAGGGCGATGCCACCTACGGCAAGCTGACCCTGAAGTTCATCTGCACCACCGGCAAGCT
GCCCGTGCCCTGGCCCACCCTCGTGACCACCCTGACCTACGGCGTGCAGTGCTTCAGCCGCTACCCCGAC
CACATGAAGCAGCACGACTTCTTCAAGTCCGCCATGCCCGAAGGCTACGTCCAGGAGCGCACCATCTTCT
TCAAGGACGACGGCAACTACAAGACCCGCGCCGAGGTGAAGTTCGAGGGCGACACCCTGGTGAACCGCAT
CGAGCTGAAGGGCATCGACTTCAAGGAGGACGGCAACATCCTGGGGCACAAGCTGGAGTACAACTACAAC
AGCCACAACGTCTATATCATGGCCGACAAGCAGAAGAACGGCATCAAGGTGAACTTCAAGATCCGCCACA
ACATCGAGGACGGCAGCGTGCAGCTCGCCGACCACTACCAGCAGAACACCCCCATCGGCGACGGCCCCGT
GCTGCTGCCCGACAACCACTACCTGAGCACCCAGTCCGCCCTGAGCAAAGACCCCAACGAGAAGCGCGAT
CACATGGTCCTGCTGGAGTTCGTGACCGCCGCCGGGATCACTCTCGGCATGGACGAGCTGTACAAGTAGT
TCTTTGAGTACTCTGATCAGAAATTGAATACAACAATTGTACTCTGATCAGAAATTGAATAATCACTTGG
TACTCTGATCAGAAATTGAATACAACTGGAGTACTCTGATCAGAAATTGAATAACTAGTTCTTTGAGTAC
TCTGATCAGAAATTGAATACAACAATTGTACTCTGATCAGAAATTGAATAATCACTTGGTACTCTGATCA
GAAATTGAATACAACTGGAGTACTCTGATCAGAAATTGAATAAGGGCCCATCGATACCGAGCGCTAGCAA
CTTGTTTATTGCAGCTTATAATGGTTACAAATAAAGCAATAGCATCACAAATTTCACAAATAAAGCATTT
TTTTCACTGCATTCTAGTTGTGGTTTGTCCAAACTCATCAATGTATCTTATCATGTCTGCGGACCGAGCG
GCCGCAGGAACCCCTAGTGATGGAGTTGGCCACTCCCTCTCTGCGCGCTCGCTCGCTCACTGAGGCCGGG
CGACCAAAGGTCGCCCGACGCCCGGGCTTTGCCCGGGCGGCCTCAGTGAGCGAGCGAGCGCGCAGCTGCC
TGCAGGGGCGCCTGATGCGGTATTTTCTCCTTACGCATCTGTGCGGTATTTCACACCGCATA
[95 nt withheld, positions 4753-4847]
T
[46 nt withheld, positions 4849-4894]
C
[141 nt withheld, positions 4896-5036]
CCTTTGACGTTGGAGTCCACGTTCTTT
[37 nt withheld, positions 5064-5100]
ACTCTATCTCGGGCTATTCTTTTGATTTATAAGGGATTTTGCCGATTTCGGTCTATTGGTTAAAAAATGA
GCTGATTTAACAAAAATTTAACGCGAATTTTAACAAAATATTAACGTTTACAATTTTATGGTGCACTCTC
AGTACAATCTGCTCTGATGCCGCATAGTTAAGCCAGCCCCGACACCCGCCAACACCCGCTGACGCGCCCT
GACGGGCTTGTCTGCTCCCGGCATCCGCTTACAGACAAGCTGTGACCGTCTCCGGGAGCTGCATGTGTCA
GAGGTTTTCACCGTCATCACCGAAACGCGCGAGACGAAAGGGCCTCGTGATACGCCTATTTTTATAGGTT
AATGTCATGATAATAATGGTTTCTTAGACGTCAGGTGGCACTTTTCGGGGAAATGTGCGCGGAACCCCTA
TTTGTTTATTTTTCTAAATACATTCAAATATGTATCCGCTCATGAGACAATAACCCTGATAAATGCTTCA
ATAATATTGAAAAAGGAAGAGTATGAGTATTCAACATTTCCGTGTCGCCCTTATTCCCTTTTTTGCGGCA
TTTTGCCTTCCTGTTTTTGCTCACCCAGAAACGCTGGTGAAAGTAAAAGATGCTGAAGATCAGTTGGGTG
CACGAGTGGGTTACATCGAACTGGATCTCAACAGCGGTAAGATCCTTGAGAGTTTTCGCCCCGAAGAACG
TTTTCCAATGATGAGCACTTTTAAAGTTCTGCTATGTGGCGCGGTATTATCCCGTATTGACGCCGGGCAA
GAGCAACTCGGTCGCCGCATACACTATTCTCAGAATGACTTGGTTGAGTACTCACCAGTCACAGAAAAGC
ATCTTACGGATGGCATGACAGTAAGAGAATTATGCAGTGCTGCCATAACCA
Features (pLannotate 1.2.2; 18 found; start..end, strand, type, name):
    653..1241    +  rep_origin     ori: high-copy-number ColE1/pMB1/pBR322/pUC origin of replication
   1314..1341    +  repeat_region  AAV2 ITR (fragment): inverted terminal repeat of adeno-associated virus serotype 2 inverted
   1370..1397    +  repeat_region  AAV2 ITR (fragment): inverted terminal repeat of adeno-associated virus serotype 2 inverted
   1447..1495    -  polyA_signal   poly(A) signal: synthetic polyadenylation signal
   1545..1671    -  ncRNA          3' miR-30a: sequence downstream of the 71-nt precursor of the human miR-30a microRNA (Zeng et al., 2002) miRNA
   1875..2585    -  CDS            mRuby3: mRuby3 is a basic (constitutively fluorescent) red fluorescent protein published in 2016, derived from Entacmaea quadricolor. It has low acid sensitivity.
   2607..2818    -  promoter       EF-1α core promoter: core promoter for human elongation factor EF-1α
   2863..3166    +  enhancer       CMV enhancer: human cytomegalovirus immediate early enhancer
   3167..3342    +  promoter       Mecp2 promoter (fragment): promoter for selective expression in neurons (Adachi et al., 2005; Gray et al., 2011)
   3410..4126    +  CDS            EGFP: EGFP is a basic (constitutively fluorescent) green fluorescent protein published in 1996, derived from Aequorea victoria. It is reported to be a rapidly-maturing weak dimer with moderate acid sensitivity.
   4409..4530    +  polyA_signal   SV40 poly(A) signal: SV40 polyadenylation signal
   4556..4696    +  repeat_region  AAV2 ITR: inverted terminal repeat of adeno-associated virus serotype 2 inverted
   4701..4752    -  misc_feature   bom (fragment): basis of mobility region from pBR322
   4771..5226    +  rep_origin     f1 ori (sequence partly withheld): f1 bacteriophage origin of replication; arrow indicates direction of (+) strand synthesis
   5227..5276    -  misc_feature   bom (fragment): basis of mobility region from pBR322
   5378..5413    -  CDS            rop (fragment): Rop protein, which maintains plasmids at low copy number; rop
   5508..5612    +  promoter       AmpR promoter: bla
   5613..482     +  CDS            AmpR (across the origin): β-lactamase; bla; confers resistance to ampicillin, carbenicillin, and related antibiotics
