[The description below was written by a language model from this plasmid's Addgene catalogue record and pLannotate feature annotations shown in this document.]
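Description:
pAAV-synmiR-4-mRuby-Pro-EGFP-8×9 is a 5,991 bp AAV transfer plasmid for mammalian expression, built as a synthetic biology circuit that buffers EGFP output against variation in gene dosage. It is maintained in bacteria through a high-copy ColE1/pUC-type origin and selected with ampicillin (β-lactamase under its own promoter). An f1 phage origin is also present. The payload lies between AAV2 inverted terminal repeats, which allow the cassette to be packaged into recombinant AAV. The annotation shows a full-length ITR on the right, while only two short ITR fragments are detected on the left. This may reflect a modified or poorly resolved repeat; the record does not say which.

Two divergent transcription units sit back to back between the ITRs. On the reverse strand, an EF-1α core promoter drives mRuby3, followed by a miR-30a-derived flanking sequence and a synthetic poly(A) signal. According to the insert name, this scaffold carries the synthetic microRNA synmiR-4, so the red reporter and the miRNA are produced from the same transcript. On the forward strand, a CMV enhancer fused to a Mecp2 promoter fragment drives EGFP, terminated by the SV40 poly(A) signal. The unannotated stretch between EGFP and the poly(A) signal presumably holds the synmiR-4 response elements named "MRE4_8×9", although the exact meaning of that notation is not stated. Because miRNA and target both rise with copy number, the arrangement forms an incoherent feedforward loop in which greater repression offsets higher template dosage. The construct serves to test or demonstrate dosage-compensated expression in mammalian cells, by transfection or AAV delivery.
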