Addgene plasmid #218239: pAAV-synmiR-4-mRuby-Pro-EGFP-8×9
Purpose: Expresses EGFP in mammalian cells regulated by a synthetic microRNA-based dosage compensation circuit
Depositing lab: Michael Elowitz. Depositing organization: California Institute of Technology.
Backbone
  Vector backbone: pAAV
  Backbone size w/o insert (bp): 3048
  Total vector size (bp): 5991
  Vector type: Mammalian Expression, AAV, Synthetic Biology
Growth in bacteria
  Bacterial resistance: Ampicillin, 100 μg/mL
  Growth temperature: 37°C
  Growth strain: NEB Stable
  Copy number: High Copy
Gene/Insert
  Gene/Insert name: synPolyA-synmiR4-mRuby-EF1a-CMVe_MeP-EGFP-MRE4_8×9
  Species: H. sapiens (human)
  Cloning method: Restriction Enzyme; 5′ cloning site MluI (not destroyed); 3′ cloning site PspOMI (not destroyed)
  Sequencing primers: 5′ pBR322ori-F; 3′ SV40pA-R
Terms and licenses: Academic/Nonprofit Terms; Industry Terms: Not Available to Industry
How to cite: pAAV-synmiR-4-mRuby-Pro-EGFP-8×9 was a gift from Michael Elowitz (Addgene plasmid # 218239 ; http://n2t.net/addgene:218239 ; RRID:Addgene_218239)
